Addgene plasmid #115639: AAVS1-TRE3G-NODAL-matMYC
Purpose: For targeted integration and inducible expression of human NODAL (with an N-terminal MYC tag on the mature peptide) using doxycycline
Depositing lab: Lynne Postovit. Depositing organization: University of Alberta. Publication: Genetically regulated human NODAL splice variants are differentially post-transcriptionally processed and functionally distinct. Findlay SD, Bilyk O, Lypka K, Waskiewicz AJ, Postovit L. (2018) bioRxiv 276170 10.1101/276170.
Backbone
  Vector backbone: AAVS1-TRE3G
  Vector type: Mammalian Expression
  Selectable markers: Puromycin
Growth in bacteria
  Bacterial resistance: Ampicillin, 100 μg/mL
  Growth temperature: 30°C
  Growth strain: NEB Stable
  Growth instructions: Can be grown at 37°C in TOP10 E. coli.
  Copy number: High Copy
Gene/Insert
  Gene/Insert name: NODAL
  Species: H. sapiens (human)
  Entrez Gene: NODAL (a.k.a. HTX5)
  Promoter: TRE3G
  Cloning method: Restriction Enzyme; 5′ cloning site SalI (not destroyed); 3′ cloning site MluI (not destroyed)
  Sequencing primers: 5′ TRE3G (GATCGCCTGGAGCAATTCCAC); 3′ SV40pA-R
Terms and licenses: Academic/Nonprofit Terms; Industry Terms: Not Available to Industry
Depositor comments: Use with TALENs #52341 and #52342. Please visit https://www.biorxiv.org/content/early/2018/03/04/276170 for bioRxiv preprint.
How to cite: AAVS1-TRE3G-NODAL-matMYC was a gift from Lynne Postovit (Addgene plasmid # 115639 ; http://n2t.net/addgene:115639 ; RRID:Addgene_115639)
