[The description below was written by a language model from this plasmid's Addgene catalogue record and pLannotate feature annotations shown in this document.]
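Description:
AAVS1-TRE3G-NODAL-matMYC is a mammalian donor plasmid of roughly 12.3 kb for targeted knock-in of a doxycycline-inducible human NODAL expression cassette at the AAVS1 safe-harbour locus, which lies in intron 1 of PPP1R12C. It is built on the AAVS1-TRE3G backbone and propagates in E. coli from a high-copy ColE1/pUC-type origin under ampicillin selection. The backbone also carries annotated fragments of NeoR/KanR, Tn5 transposase, ccdB, lacZα and lac regulatory elements. These appear to be cloning-vector remnants, and the record assigns them no role.

The payload sits between the left and right AAVS1 homology arms and holds three units. Next to the left arm, a splice acceptor precedes a promoterless puromycin resistance gene with a bGH polyadenylation signal. Puromycin resistance therefore depends on splicing into the endogenous PPP1R12C transcript, which favours recovery of correctly targeted cells. A CAG-type promoter (CMV enhancer, chicken β-actin promoter and chimeric intron) constitutively drives the Tet-On 3G transactivator, terminated by a rabbit β-globin poly(A) signal. Oriented divergently from it, the TRE3G promoter controls the NODAL coding sequence, which was cloned between SalI and MluI and is followed by the SV40 small t intron and SV40 poly(A) signal. In the presence of doxycycline, Tet-On 3G binds TRE3G and switches on NODAL.

According to the catalogue entry, a MYC epitope is placed at the N-terminus of the mature NODAL peptide, so it should remain on the mature ligand after the prodomain is cleaved. The tag is not annotated separately in the feature tables. The two sequence records differ by only a few bases, within the CAG region. The depositor intends the plasmid to be used with a pair of AAVS1-targeting TALENs, and it was made for a study of NODAL splice variants.
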