Features (pLannotate 1.2.2; 38 found; start..end, strand, type, name):
      3..21      -  promoter       T3 promoter: promoter for bacteriophage T3 RNA polymerase
     64..86      -  protein_bind   lac operator (fragment): The lac repressor binds to the lac operator to inhibit transcription in E. coli. This inhibition can be relieved by adding lactose or isopropyl-β-D-thiogalactopyranoside (IPTG). lac repressor encoded by lacI
     90..120     -  promoter       lac promoter: promoter for the E. coli lac operon
    135..156     -  protein_bind   CAP binding site: CAP binding activates transcription in the presence of cAMP. E. coli catabolite activator protein
    169..261     -  CDS            lacI (fragment): lac repressor; lacI; The lac repressor binds to the lac operator to inhibit transcription in E. coli. This inhibition can be relieved by adding lactose or isopropyl-β-D-thiogalactopyranoside (IPTG).
    444..1032    -  rep_origin     ori: high-copy-number ColE1/pMB1/pBR322/pUC origin of replication
   1103..1155    +  promoter       AmpR promoter (fragment): bla
   1156..2016    +  CDS            AmpR: β-lactamase; bla; confers resistance to ampicillin, carbenicillin, and related antibiotics
   2109..2168    -  promoter       AmpR promoter (fragment): bla
   2195..2245    +  misc_feature   bom (fragment): basis of mobility region from pBR322
   2266..3064    -  CDS            NeoR/KanR (fragment): aminoglycoside phosphotransferase from Tn5; aph(3')-II (or nptII); confers resistance to neomycin, kanamycin, and G418 (Geneticin®)
   3096..3365    -  CDS            tnpA (fragment): TN5P_ECOLX - Also known as tnp. Experimental evidence at protein level: Swiss-Prot protein existence level 1. Mediates transposition of transposon Tn5 by a 'cut and paste' mechanism. First, the monomeric transposase binds the 19 bp inverted DNA repeats flanking the transposon. Then, dimerization of the DNA- bound transposase creates a synaptic DNA complex. After nicking of the first DNA strand, excision of the transposon proceeds through a series of intermediates. The transposase then mediates the insertion of the transposon at a new site by strand transfer. The activity of the wild- type tran
   3413..3716    -  CDS            ccdB (fragment): CcdB, a bacterial toxin that poisons DNA gyrase; ccdB; Plasmids containing the ccdB gene cannot be propagated in standard E. coli strains.
   3726..3873    -  CDS            lacZα (fragment): LacZα fragment of β-galactosidase; lacZ fragment
   3876..3894    +  promoter       T7 promoter: promoter for bacteriophage T7 RNA polymerase
   3929..4765    -  misc_feature   HA-R: right homology arm from the adeno-associated virus integration site (AAVS1) within intron 1 of the human PPP1R12C gene
   4787..4826    +  CDS            lacI (fragment): lac repressor; lacI; The lac repressor binds to the lac operator to inhibit transcription in E. coli. This inhibition can be relieved by adding lactose or isopropyl-β-D-thiogalactopyranoside (IPTG).
   4839..4860    +  protein_bind   CAP binding site: CAP binding activates transcription in the presence of cAMP. E. coli catabolite activator protein
   4875..4905    +  promoter       lac promoter: promoter for the E. coli lac operon
   4909..4931    +  protein_bind   lac operator (fragment): The lac repressor binds to the lac operator to inhibit transcription in E. coli. This inhibition can be relieved by adding lactose or isopropyl-β-D-thiogalactopyranoside (IPTG). lac repressor encoded by lacI
   5314..5369    -  polyA_signal   β-globin poly(A) signal: rabbit β-globin polyadenylation signal (Gil and Proudfoot, 1987)
   5440..5520    -  CDS            HBB (fragment): HBB_PONPY - Experimental evidence at transcript level: Swiss-Prot protein existence level 2. Involved in oxygen transport from the lung to the various peripheral tissues. From Pongo pygmaeus (Bornean orangutan).
   5525..6271    -  CDS            Tet-On® 3G: modified rtTA protein that binds tightly to promoters containing the tet operator in the presence of doxycycline
   6336..7352    -  intron         chimeric intron: chimera between introns from chicken β-actin and rabbit β-globin
   7353..7628    -  promoter       chicken β-actin promoter: No description available
   7630..7933    -  enhancer       CMV enhancer: human cytomegalovirus immediate early enhancer
   8017..8395    +  promoter       TRE3G promoter: 3rd-generation Tet-responsive promoter that can be activated by binding of Tet-On® 3G
   8407..9480    +  CDS            NODAL: NODAL_HUMAN - Experimental evidence at protein level: Swiss-Prot protein existence level 1. Essential for mesoderm formation and axial patterning during embryonic development. From Homo sapiens (Human).
   9568..9642    +  CDS            small t antigen (fragment): SV40 (simian virus 40) small t antigen
   9644..9709    +  intron         small t intron: SV40 (simian virus 40) small t antigen intron
   9839..9859    +  CDS            SV40 NLS: nuclear localization signal of SV40 (simian virus 40) large T antigen
  10178..10261   +  CDS            large T antigen (fragment): large T antigen from SV40 (simian virus 40)
  10284..10405   +  polyA_signal   SV40 poly(A) signal: SV40 polyadenylation signal
  10419..10437   -  enhancer       CMV enhancer (fragment): human cytomegalovirus immediate early enhancer
  10443..10667   -  polyA_signal   bGH poly(A) signal: bovine growth hormone polyadenylation signal
  10705..11304   -  CDS            PuroR: puromycin N-acetyltransferase; pac from Streptomyces alboniger; confers resistance to puromycin
  11391..11416   -  misc_feature   SA: splice acceptor site
  11423..12226   -  misc_feature   HA-L: left homology arm from the adeno-associated virus integration site (AAVS1) within intron 1 of the human PPP1R12C gene
>Addgene plasmid #115639 | AAVS1-TRE3G-NODAL-matMYC | addgene full sequence | sequence record 232700 | Addgene NGS Result
TCCCTTTAGTGAGGGTTAATTCTGAGCTTGGCGTAATCATGGTCATAGCTGTTTCCTGTGTGAAATTGTT
ATCCGCTCACAATTCCACACAACATACGAGCCGGAAGCATAAAGTGTAAAGCCTGGGGTGCCTAATGAGT
GAGCTAACTCACATTAATTGCGTTGCGCTCACTGCCCGCTTTCCAGTCGGGAAACCTGTCGTGCCAGCTG
CATTAATGAATCGGCCAACGCGCGGGGAGAGGCGGTTTGCGTATTGGGCGCTCTTCCGCTTCCTCGCTCA
CTGACTCGCTGCGCTCGGTCGTTCGGCTGCGGCGAGCGGTATCAGCTCACTCAAAGGCGGTAATACGGTT
ATCCACAGAATCAGGGGATAACGCAGGAAAGAACATGTGAGCAAAAGGCCAGCAAAAGGCCAGGAACCGT
AAAAAGGCCGCGTTGCTGGCGTTTTTCCATAGGCTCCGCCCCCCTGACGAGCATCACAAAAATCGACGCT
CAAGTCAGAGGTGGCGAAACCCGACAGGACTATAAAGATACCAGGCGTTTCCCCCTGGAAGCTCCCTCGT
GCGCTCTCCTGTTCCGACCCTGCCGCTTACCGGATACCTGTCCGCCTTTCTCCCTTCGGGAAGCGTGGCG
CTTTCTCATAGCTCACGCTGTAGGTATCTCAGTTCGGTGTAGGTCGTTCGCTCCAAGCTGGGCTGTGTGC
ACGAACCCCCCGTTCAGCCCGACCGCTGCGCCTTATCCGGTAACTATCGTCTTGAGTCCAACCCGGTAAG
ACACGACTTATCGCCACTGGCAGCAGCCACTGGTAACAGGATTAGCAGAGCGAGGTATGTAGGCGGTGCT
ACAGAGTTCTTGAAGTGGTGGCCTAACTACGGCTACACTAGAAGAACAGTATTTGGTATCTGCGCTCTGC
TGAAGCCAGTTACCTTCGGAAAAAGAGTTGGTAGCTCTTGATCCGGCAAACAAACCACCGCTGGTAGCGG
TGGTTTTTTTGTTTGCAAGCAGCAGATTACGCGCAGAAAAAAAGGATCTCAAGAAGATCCTTTGATCTTT
TCTACGGGGTCTGACGCTCAGTGGAACGAAAACTCACGTTAAGGGATTTTGGTCATGAGACAATAACCCT
GATAAATGCTTCAATAATATTGAAAAAGGAAGAGTATGAGTATTCAACATTTCCGTGTCGCCCTTATTCC
CTTTTTTGCGGCATTTTGCCTTCCTGTTTTTGCTCACCCAGAAACGCTGGTGAAAGTAAAAGATGCTGAA
GATCAGTTGGGTGCACGAGTGGGTTACATCGAACTGGATCTCAACAGCGGTAAGATCCTTGAGAGTTTTC
GCCCCGAAGAACGTTTTCCAATGATGAGCACTTTTAAAGTTCTGCTATGTGGCGCGGTATTATCCCGTAT
TGACGCCGGGCAAGAGCAACTCGGTCGCCGCATACACTATTCTCAGAATGACTTGGTTGAGTATTCACCA
GTCACAGAAAAGCATCTTACGGATGGCATGACAGTAAGAGAATTATGCAGTGCTGCCATAACCATGAGTG
ATAACACTGCGGCCAACTTACTTCTGACAACGATCGGAGGACCGAAGGAGCTAACCGCTTTTTTGCACAA
CATGGGGGATCATGTAACTCGCCTTGATCGTTGGGAACCGGAGCTGAATGAAGCCATACCAAACGACGAG
CGTGACACCACGATGCCTGTAGCAATGGCAACAACGTTGCGCAAACTATTAACTGGCGAACTACTTACTC
TAGCTTCCCGGCAACAATTAATAGACTGGATGGAGGCGGATAAAGTTGCAGGACCACTTCTGCGCTCGGC
CCTTCCGGCTGGCTGGTTTATTGCTGATAAATCTGGAGCCGGTGAGCGTGGGTCTCGCGGTATCATTGCA
GCACTGGGGCCAGATGGTAAGCCCTCCCGTATCGTAGTTATCTACACGACGGGGAGTCAGGCAACTATGG
ATGAACGAAATAGACAGATCGCTGAGATAGGTGCCTCACTGATTAAGCATTGGTAACTGTCAGACCAAGT
TTACTCATATATACTTTAGATTGATTTAAAACTTCATTTTTAATTTAAAAGGATCTAGGTGAAGATCCTT
TTTGATAATCTCATGAGCGGATACATATTTGAATGTATTTAGAAAAATAAACAAATAGGGGTTCCGCGCA
CATTTCCCCGAAAAGTGCCACCTGATGCGGTGTGAAATACCGCACAGATGCGTAAGGAGAAAATACCGCA
TCAGGAAATTGTAAGCGTTAATAATTCAGAAGAACTCGTCAAGAAGGCGATAGAAGGCGATGCGCTGCGA
ATCGGGAGCGGCGATACCGTAAAGCACGAGGAAGCGGTCAGCCCATTCGCCGCCAAGCTCTTCAGCAATA
TCACGGGTAGCCAACGCTATGTCCTGATAGCGGTCCGCCACACCCAGCCGGCCACAGTCGATGAATCCAG
AAAAGCGGCCATTTTCCACCATGATATTCGGCAAGCAGGCATCGCCATGCATGGGTCACGACGAGATCCT
CGCCGTCGGGCATGCTCGCCTTGAGCCTGGCGAACAGTTCGGCTGGCGCGAGCCCCTGATGCTCTTCGTC
CAGATCATCCTGATCGACAAGACCGGCTTCCATCCGAGTACGTGCTCGCTCGATGCGATGTTTCGCTTGG
TGGTCGAATGGGCAGGTAGCCGGATCAAGCGTATGCAGCCGCCGCATTGCATCAGCCATGATGGATACTT
TCTCGGCAGGAGCAAGGTGAGATGACAGGAGATCCTGCCCCGGCACTTCGCCCAATAGCAGCCAGTCCCT
TCCCGCTTCAGTGACAACGTCGAGCACAGCTGCGCAAGGAACGCCCGTCGTGGCCAGCCACGATAGCCGC
GCTGCCTCGTCTTGCAGTTCATTCAGGGCACCGGACAGGTCGGTCTTGACAAAAAGAACCGGGCGCCCCT
GCGCTGACAGCCGGAACACGGCGGCATCAGAGCAGCCGATTGTCTGTTGTGCCCAGTCATAGCCGAATAG
CCTCTCCACCCAAGCGGCCGGAGAACCTGCGTGCAATCCATCTTGTTCAATCATGCGAAACGATCCTCAT
CCTGTCTCTTGATCAGAGCTTGATCCCCTGCGCCATCAGATCCTTGGCGGCAAGAAAGCCATCCAGTTTA
CTTTGCAGGGCTTCCCAACCTTACCAGAGGGCGCCCCAGCTGGCAATTCCGGTTCGCTTGCTGTCCATAA
AACCGCCCAGTCTAGCTATCGCCATGTAAGCCCACTGCAAGCTACCTGCTTTCTCTTTGCGCTTGCGTTT
TCCCTTGTCCAGATAGCCCAGTAGCTGACATTCATCCGGGGTCAGCACCGTTTCTGCGGACTGGCTTTCT
ACGTGAAAAGGATCTAGGTGAAGATCCTTTTTGATAATCTCATGCCTGACATTTATATTCCCCAGAACAT
CAGGTTAATGGCGTTTTTGATGTCATTTTCGCGGTGGCTGAGATCAGCCACTTCTTCCCCGATAACGGAG
ACCGGCACACTGGCCATATCGGTGGTCATCATGCGCCAGCTTTCATCCCCGATATGCACCACCGGGTAAA
GTTCACGGGAGACTTTATCTGACAGCAGACGTGCACTGGCCAGGGGGATCACCATCCGTCGCCCCGGCGT
GTCAATAATATCACTCTGTACATCCACAAACAGACGATAACGGCTCTCTCTTTTATAGGTGTAAACCTTA
AACTGCCGTACGTATAGGCTGCGCAACTGTTGGGAAGGGCGATCGGTGCGGGCCTCTTCGCTATTACGCC
AGCTGGCGAAAGGGGGATGTGCTGCAAGGCGATTAAGTTGGGTAACGCCAGGGTTTTCCCAGTCACGACG
TTGTAAAACGACGGCCAGTGAATTGTAATACGACTCACTATAGGGCGAATTGAATTTAGCGGCCGCGAAT
TCGCCCTTAGAGCAGAGCCAGGAACCCCTGTAGGGAAGGGGCAGGAGAGCCAGGGGCATGAGATGGTGGA
CGAGGAAGGGGGACAGGGAAGCCTGAGCGCCTCTCCTGGGCTTGCCAAGGACTCAAACCCAGAAGCCCAG
AGCAGGGCCTTAGGGAAGCGGGACCCTGCTCTGGGCGGAGGAATATGTCCCAGATAGCACTGGGGACTCT
TTAAGGAAAGAAGGATGGAGAAAGAGAAAGGGAGTAGAGGCGGCCACGACCTGGTGAACACCTAGGACGC
ACCATTCTCACAAAGGGAGTTTTCCACACGGACACCCCCCTCCTCACCACAGCCCTGCCAGGACGGGGCT
GGCTACTGGCCTTATCTCACAGGTAAAACTGACGCACGGAGGAACAATATAAATTGGGGACTAGAAAGGT
GAAGAGCCAAAGTTAGAACTCAGGACCAACTTATTCTGATTTTGTTTTTCCAAACTGCTTCTCCTCTTGG
GAAGTGTAAGGAAGCTGCAGCACCAGGATCAGTGAAACGCACCAGACAGCCGCGTCAGAGCAGCTCAGGT
TCTGGGAGAGGGTAGCGCAGGGTGGCCACTGAGAACCGGGCAGGTCACGCATCCCCCCCTTCCCTCCCAC
CCCCTGCCAAGCTCTCCCTCCCAGGATCCTCTCTGGCTCCATCGTAAGCAAACCTTAGAGGTTCTGGCAA
GGAGAGAGATGGCTCCAGGAAATGGGGGTGTGTCACCAGATAAGGAATCTGCCTAACAGGAGGTGGGGGT
TAGACCCAATATCAGGAGACTAGGAAGGAGGAGGCCTAAGGATGGGGCTTTTCTGTCACCAATCCTGTCC
CTAGTAAAGCTTAGTACTGTCGATCCGCTGGCACGACAGGTTTCCCGACTGGAAAGCGGGCAGTGAGCGC
AACGCAATTAATGTGAGTTAGCTCACTCATTAGGCACCCCAGGCTTTACACTTTATGCTTCCGGCTCGTA
TGTTGTGTGGAATTGTGAGCGGATAACAATTTCACACAGGAAACAGCTATGACCATGATTACGCCAAGCT
TGGGCTGCAGGTCGAGGGATCTCCATAAGAGAAGAGGGACAGCTATGACTGGGAGTAGTCAGGAGAGGAG
GAAAAATCTGGCTAGTAAAACATGTAAGGAAAATTTTAGGGATGTTAAAGAAAAAAATAACACAAAACAA
AATATAAAAAAAATCTAACCTCAAGTCAAGGCTTTTCTATGGAATAAGGAATGGACAGCAGGGGGCTGTT
TCATATACTGATGACCTCTTTATAGCCAACCTTTGTTCATGGCAGCCAGCATATGGGCATATGTTGCCAA
ACTCTAAACCAAATACTCATTCTGATGTTTTAAATGATTTGCCCTCCCATATGTCCTTCCGAGTGAGAGA
CACAAAAAATTCCAACACACTATTGCAATGAAAATAAATTTCCTTTATTAGCCAGAAGTCAGATGCTCAA
GGGGCTTCATGATGTCCCCATAATTTTTGGCAGAGGGAAAAAGATCTCAGTGGTATTTGTGAGCCAGGGC
ATTGGCCACACCAGCCACCACCTTCTGATAGGCAGCCTGCACCTGAGGAGTGAATTCACGCGCCTTACCC
GGGGAGCATGTCAAGGTCAAAATCGTCAAGAGCGTCAGCAGGCAGCATATCAAGGTCAAAGTCGTCAAGG
GCATCGGCTGGGAGCATGTCTAAGTCAAAATCGTCAAGGGCGTCGGTCGGCCCGCCGCTTTCGCACTTTA
GCTGTTTCTCCAGGCCACATATGATTAGTTCCAGGCCGAAAAGGAAGGCAGGTTCGGCTCCCTGCCGGTC
GAACAGCTCAATTGCTTGTTTCAGAAGTGGGGGCATAGAATCGGTGGTAGGTGTCTCTCTTTCCTCTTTT
GCTACTTGATGCTCCTGTTCCTCCAATACGCAGCCCAGTGTAAAGTGGCCCACGGCGGACAGAGCGTACA
GTGCGTTCTCCAGGGAGAAGCCTTGCTGACACAGGAACGCGAGCTGATTTTCCAGGGTTTCGTACTGTTT
CTCTGTTGGGCGGGTGCCGAGATGCACTTTAGCCCCGTCGCGATGTGAGAGGAGAGCACAGCGGTATGAC
TTGGCGTTGTTCCGCAGAAAGTCTTGCCATGACTCGCCTTCCAGGGGGCAGGAGTGGGTATGATGCCTGT
CCAGCATCTCGATTGGCAGGGCATCGAGCAGGGCCCGCTTGTTCTTCACGTGCCAGTACAGGGTAGGCTG
CTCAACTCCCAGCTTTTGAGCGAGTTTCCTTGTCGTCAGGCCTTCGATACCGACTCCATTGAGTAATTCC
AGAGCAGAGTTTATGACTTTGCTCTTGTCCAGTCTAGACATGGTGCTCGACGAATTCTTTGCCAAAATGA
TGAGACAGCACAATAACCAGCACGTTGCCCAGGAGCTGTAGGAAAAAGAAGAAGGCATGAACATGGTTAG
CAGAGGCTCTAGAGCCGCCGGTCACACGCCAGAAGCCGAACCCCGCCCTGCCCCGTCCCCCCCGAAGGCA
GCCGTCCCCCCGCGGACAGCCCCGAGGCTGGAGAGGGAGAAGGGGACGGCGGCGCGGCGACGCACGAAGG
CCCTCCCCGCCCATTTCCTTCCTGCCGGCGCCGCACCGCTTCGCCCCGCGCCCGCTAGAGGGGGTGCGGC
GGCGCCTCCCAGATTTCGGCTCCGCACAGATTTGGGACAAAGGAAGTCCCTGCGCCCTCTCGCACGATTA
CCATAAAAGGCAATGGCTGCGGCTCGCCGCGCCTCGACAGCCGCCGGCGCTCCGGGGGCCGCCGCGCCCC
TCCCCCGAGCCCYCCCCGGCCCGAGGCGGCCCCGCCCCGCCCGGCACCCCCACCTGCCGCCACCCCCCGC
CCGGCACGGCGAGCCCCGCGCCACGCCCCGTACGGAGCCCCGCACCCGAAGCCGGGCCGTGCTCAGCAAC
TCGGGGAGGGGGGTGCAGGGGGGGTTGCAGCCCGACCGACGCGCCCACACCCCCTGCTCACCCCCCCACG
CACACACCCCGCACGCAGCCTTTGTTCCCCTCGCAGCCCCCCCCGCACCGCGGGGCACCGCCCCCGGCCG
CGCTCCCCTCGCGCACACTGCGGAGCGCACAAAGCCCCGCGCCGCGCCCGCAGCGCTCACAGCCGCCGGG
CAGCGCGGAGCCGCACGCGGCGCTCCCCACGCACACACACACGCACGCACCCCCCGAGCCGCTCCCCCCG
CACAAAGGGCCCTCCCGGAGCCCCTCAAGGCTTTCACGCAGCCACAGAAAAGAAACAAGCCGTCATTAAA
CCAAGCGCTAATTACAGCCCGGAGGAGAAGGGCCGTCCCGCCCGCTCACCTGTGGGAGTAACGCGGTCAG
TCAGAGCCGGGGCGGGCGGCGCGAGGCGGCGGCGGAGCGGGGCACGGGGCGAAGGCAGCGCGCAGCGACT
CCCGCCCGCCGCGCGCTTCGCTTTTTATAGGGCCGCCGCCGCCGCCGCCTCGCCATAAAAGGAAACTTTC
GGAGCGCGCCGCTCTGATTGGCTGCCGCCGCACCTCTCCGCCYCSCCCCSCCCCSCCCCYCSCCCCSCCC
CSCCCCGCCYGGCGCGCGCCCCCCCCCCCCCCGCCCCCATCGCTGCACAAAATAATTAAAAAATAAATAA
ATACAAAATTGGGGGTGGGGAGGGGGGGGAGATGGGGAGAGTGAAGCAGAACGTGGGGCTCACCTCGACC
ATGGTAATAGCGATGACTAATACGTAGATGTACTGCCAAGTAGGAAAGTCCCATAAGGTCATGTACTGGG
CATAATGCCAGGCGGGCCATTTACCGTCATTGACGTCAATAGGGGGCGTACTTGGCATATGATACACTTG
ATGTACTGCCAAGTGGGCAGTTTACCGTAAATACTCCACCCATTGACGTCAATGGAAAGTCCCTATTGGC
GTTACTATGGGAACATACGTCATTATTGACGTCAATGGGCGGGGGTCGTTGGGCGGTCAGCCAGGCGGGC
CATTTACCGTAAGTTATGTAACGCGGAACTCCATATATGGGCTATGAACTAATGACCCCGTAATTGATTA
CTATTAATAACTAGTTTTCGTCTTCAAGAATTCCTCGAGTTTACTCCCTATCAGTGATAGAGAACGTATG
AAGAGTTTACTCCCTATCAGTGATAGAGAACGTATGCAGACTTTACTCCCTATCAGTGATAGAGAACGTA
TAAGGAGTTTACTCCCTATCAGTGATAGAGAACGTATGACCAGTTTACTCCCTATCAGTGATAGAGAACG
TATCTACAGTTTACTCCCTATCAGTGATAGAGAACGTATATCCAGTTTACTCCCTATCAGTGATAGAGAA
CGTATAAGCTTTAGGCGTGTACGGTGGGCGCCTATAAAAGCAGAGCTCGTTTAGTGAACCGTCAGATCGC
CTGGAGCAATTCCACAACACTTTTGTCTTATACCAACTTTCCGTACCACTTCCTACCCTCGTAAAGTCGA
CCCACCATGCACGCCCACTGCCTGCCCTTCCTTCTGCACGCCTGGTGGGCCCTACTCCAGGCGGGTGCTG
CGACGGTGGCCACTGCGCTCCTGCGTACGCGGGGGCAGCCCTCGTCGCCATCCCCTCTGGCGTACATGCT
GAGCCTCTACCGCGACCCGCTGCCGAGGGCAGACATCATCCGCAGCCTACAGGCAGAAGATGTGGCAGTG
GATGGGCAGAACTGGACGTTTGCTTTTGACTTCTCCTTCCTGAGCCAACAAGAGGATCTGGCATGGGCTG
AGCTCCGGCTGCAGCTGTCCAGCCCTGTGGACCTCCCCACTGAGGGCTCACTTGCCATTGAGATTTTCCA
CCAGCCAAAGCCCGACACAGAGCAGGCTTCAGACAGCTGCTTAGAGCGGTTTCAGATGGACCTATTCACT
GTCACTTTGTCCCAGGTCACCTTTTCCTTGGGCAGCATGGTTTTGGAGGTGACCAGGCCTCTCTCCAAGT
GGCTGAAGCACCCTGGGGCCCTGGAGAAGCAGATGTCCAGGGTAGCTGGAGAGTGCTGGCCGCGGCCCCC
CACACCGCCTGCCACCAATGTGCTCCTTATGCTCTACTCCAACCTCTCGCAGGAGCAGAGGCAGCTGGGT
GGGTCCACCTTGCTGTGGGAAGCCGAGAGCTCCTGGCGGGCCCAGGAGGGACAGCTGTCCTGGGAGTGGG
GCAAGAGGCACCGGCGACATGAGCAGAAACTCATCTCAGAAGAGGATCTGCATCACTTGCCAGACAGAAG
TCAACTGTGTCGGAAGGTCAAGTTCCAGGTGGACTTCAACCTGATCGGATGGGGCTCCTGGATCATCTAC
CCCAAGCAGTACAACGCCTATCGCTGTGAGGGCGAGTGTCCTAATCCTGTTGGGGAGGAGTTTCATCCGA
CCAACCATGCATACATCCAGAGTCTGCTGAAACGTTACCAGCCCCACCGAGTCCCTTCCACTTGTTGTGC
CCCAGTGAAGACCAAGCCGCTGAGCATGCTGTATGTGGATAATGGCAGAGTGCTCCTAGATCACCATAAA
GACATGATCGTGGAAGAATGTGGGTGCCTCTGAACGCGTCATATGGCTAGCCTGCAGGGATCCAATGTAA
CTGTATTCAGCGATGACGAAATTCTTAGCTATTGTAATACTCTAGAGGATCTTTGTGAAGGAACCTTACT
TCTGTGGTGTGACATAATTGGACAAACTACCTACAGAGATTTAAAGCTCTAAGGTAAATATAAAATTTTT
AAGTGTATAATGTGTTAAACTACTGATTCTAATTGTTTGTGTATTTTAGATTCCAACCTATGGAACTGAT
GAATGGGAGCAGTGGTGGAATGCCTTTAATGAGGAAAACCTGTTTTGCTCAGAAGAAATGCCATCTAGTG
ATGATGAGGCTACTGCTGACTCTCAACATTCTACTCCTCCAAAAAAGAAGAGAAAGGTAGAAGACCCCAA
GGACTTTCCTTCAGAATTGCTAAGTTTTTTGAGTCATGCTGTGTTTAGTAATAGAACTCTTGCTTGCTTT
GCTATTTACACCACAAAGGAAAAAGCTGCACTGCTATACAAGAAAATTATGGAAAAATATTCTGTAACCT
TTATAAGTAGGCATAACAGTTATAATCATAACATACTGTTTTTTCTTACTCCACACAGGCATAGAGTGTC
TGCTATTAATAACTATGCTCAAAAATTGTGTACCTTTAGCTTTTTAATTTGTAAAGGGGTTAATAAGGAA
TATTTGATGTATAGTGCCTTGACTAGAGATCATAATCAGCCATACCACATTTGTAGAGGTTTTACTTGCT
TTAAAAAACCTCCCACACCTCCCCCTGAACCTGAAACATAAAATGAATGCAATTGTTGTTGTTAACTTGT
TTATTGCAGCTTATAATGGTTACAAATAAAGCAATAGCATCACAAATTTCACAAATAAAGCATTTTTTTC
ACTGCATTCTAGTTGTGGTTTGTCCAAACTCATCAATGTATCTTATCATGTCTGCGGCCTAGTCAATAAT
CAATGTCGAGACCCATAGAGCCCACCGCATCCCCAGCATGCCTGCTATTGTCTTCCCAATCCTCCCCCTT
GCTGTCCTGCCCCACCCCACCCCCCAGAATAGAATGACACCTACTCAGACAATGCGATGCAATTTCCTCA
TTTTATTAGGAAAGGACAGTGGGAGTGGCACCTTCCAGGGTCAAGGAAGGCACGGGGGAGGGGCAAACAA
CAGATGGCTGGCAACTAGAAGGCACAGTCGAGGCTGATCAGCGGGTTTAAACGGGCCCTCTAGATCAGGC
ACCGGGCTTGCGGGTCATGCACCAGGTGCGCGGTCCTTCGGGCACCTCGACGTCGGCGGTGACGGTGAAG
CCGAGCCGCTCGTAGAAGGGGAGGTTGCGGGGCGCGGAGGTCTCCAGGAAGGCGGGCACCCCGGCGCGCT
CGGCCGCCTCCACTCCGGGGAGCACGACGGCGCTGCCCAGACCCTTGCCCTGGTGGTCGGGCGAGACGCC
GACGGTGGCCAGGAACCACGCGGGCTCCTTGGGCCGGTGCGGCGCCAGGAGGCCTTCCATCTGTTGCTGC
GCGGCCAGCCGGGAACCGCTCAACTCGGCCATGCGCGGGCCGATCTCGGCGAACACCGCCCCCGCTTCGA
CGCTCTCCGGCGTGGTCCAGACCGCCACCGCGGCGCCGTCGTCCGCGACCCACACCTTGCCGATGTCGAG
CCCGACGCGCGTGAGGAAGAGTTCTTGCAGCTCGGTGACCCGCTCGATGTGGCGGTCCGGATCGACGGTG
TGGCGCGTGGCGGGGTAGTCGGCGAACGCGGCGGCGAGGGTGCGTACGGCCCTGGGGACGTCGTCGCGGG
TGGCGAGGCGCACCGTGGGCTTGTACTCGGTCATCTCGAGCCTAGGGCCGGGATTCTCCTCCACGTCACC
GCATGTTAGAAGACTTCCTCTGCCCTCTCCGCTGCCAGATCTCTCGAGGCCCTGTGGGAGGAAGAGAAGA
GGTCAGAAGCTTGCCCCACTGTGGGGTGGAGGGGACAGATAAAAGTACCCAGAACCAGAGCCACATTAAC
CGGCCCTGGGAATATAAGGTGGTCCCAGCTCGGGGACACAGGATCCCTGGAGGCAGCAAACATGCTGTCC
TGAAGTGGACATAGGGGCCCGGGTTGGAGGAAGAAGACTAGCTGAGCTCTCGGACCCCTGGAAGATGCCA
TGACAGGGGGCTGGAAGAGCTAGCACAGACTAGAGAGGTAAGGGGGGTAGGGGAGCTGCCCAAATGAAAG
GAGTGAGAGGTGACCCGAATCCACAGGAGAACGGGGTGTCCAGGCAAAGAAAGCAAGAGGATGGAGAGGT
GGCTAAAGCCAGGGAGACGGGGTACTTTGGGGTTGTCCAGAAAAACGGTGATGATGCAGGCCTACAAGAA
GGGGAGGCGGGACGCAAGGGAGACATCCGTCGGAGAAGGCCATCCTAAGAAACGAGAGATGGCACAGGCC
CCAGAAGGAGAAGGAAAAGGGAACCCAGCGAGTGAAGACGGCATGGGGTTGGGTGAGGGAGGAGAGATGC
CCGGAGAGGACCCAGACACGGGGAGGATCCGCTCAGAGGACATCACGTGGTGCAGCGCCGAGAAGGAAGT
GCTCCGGAAAGAGCATCCTTGGGCAGCAACACAGCAGAGAGCAAGGGGAAGAGGGAGTGGAGGAAGACGG
AACCTGAAGGAGGCGGCAGGGAAGGATCTGGGCCAGCCGTAGAGGTGACCCAGGCCACAAGCTGCAGACA
GAAAGCGGCACAGGCCCAGGGGAGAGAATGCTGGTCAGAGAAAGCAAAGGGCGAATTCGTTTAAACCTGC
AGGACTAGCTAG
