Features (pLannotate 1.2.2; 38 found; start..end, strand, type, name):
      3..21      -  promoter       T3 promoter: promoter for bacteriophage T3 RNA polymerase
     64..86      -  protein_bind   lac operator (fragment): The lac repressor binds to the lac operator to inhibit transcription in E. coli. This inhibition can be relieved by adding lactose or isopropyl-β-D-thiogalactopyranoside (IPTG). lac repressor encoded by lacI
     90..120     -  promoter       lac promoter: promoter for the E. coli lac operon
    135..156     -  protein_bind   CAP binding site: CAP binding activates transcription in the presence of cAMP. E. coli catabolite activator protein
    169..261     -  CDS            lacI (fragment): lac repressor; lacI; The lac repressor binds to the lac operator to inhibit transcription in E. coli. This inhibition can be relieved by adding lactose or isopropyl-β-D-thiogalactopyranoside (IPTG).
    444..1032    -  rep_origin     ori: high-copy-number ColE1/pMB1/pBR322/pUC origin of replication
   1103..1155    +  promoter       AmpR promoter (fragment): bla
   1156..2016    +  CDS            AmpR: β-lactamase; bla; confers resistance to ampicillin, carbenicillin, and related antibiotics
   2109..2168    -  promoter       AmpR promoter (fragment): bla
   2195..2245    +  misc_feature   bom (fragment): basis of mobility region from pBR322
   2266..3064    -  CDS            NeoR/KanR (fragment): aminoglycoside phosphotransferase from Tn5; aph(3')-II (or nptII); confers resistance to neomycin, kanamycin, and G418 (Geneticin®)
   3096..3365    -  CDS            tnpA (fragment): TN5P_ECOLX - Also known as tnp. Experimental evidence at protein level: Swiss-Prot protein existence level 1. Mediates transposition of transposon Tn5 by a 'cut and paste' mechanism. First, the monomeric transposase binds the 19 bp inverted DNA repeats flanking the transposon. Then, dimerization of the DNA- bound transposase creates a synaptic DNA complex. After nicking of the first DNA strand, excision of the transposon proceeds through a series of intermediates. The transposase then mediates the insertion of the transposon at a new site by strand transfer. The activity of the wild- type tran
   3413..3716    -  CDS            ccdB (fragment): CcdB, a bacterial toxin that poisons DNA gyrase; ccdB; Plasmids containing the ccdB gene cannot be propagated in standard E. coli strains.
   3726..3873    -  CDS            lacZα (fragment): LacZα fragment of β-galactosidase; lacZ fragment
   3876..3894    +  promoter       T7 promoter: promoter for bacteriophage T7 RNA polymerase
   3929..4765    -  misc_feature   HA-R: right homology arm from the adeno-associated virus integration site (AAVS1) within intron 1 of the human PPP1R12C gene
   4787..4826    +  CDS            lacI (fragment): lac repressor; lacI; The lac repressor binds to the lac operator to inhibit transcription in E. coli. This inhibition can be relieved by adding lactose or isopropyl-β-D-thiogalactopyranoside (IPTG).
   4839..4860    +  protein_bind   CAP binding site: CAP binding activates transcription in the presence of cAMP. E. coli catabolite activator protein
   4875..4905    +  promoter       lac promoter: promoter for the E. coli lac operon
   4909..4931    +  protein_bind   lac operator (fragment): The lac repressor binds to the lac operator to inhibit transcription in E. coli. This inhibition can be relieved by adding lactose or isopropyl-β-D-thiogalactopyranoside (IPTG). lac repressor encoded by lacI
   5314..5369    -  polyA_signal   β-globin poly(A) signal: rabbit β-globin polyadenylation signal (Gil and Proudfoot, 1987)
   5440..5520    -  CDS            HBB (fragment): HBB_PONPY - Experimental evidence at transcript level: Swiss-Prot protein existence level 2. Involved in oxygen transport from the lung to the various peripheral tissues. From Pongo pygmaeus (Bornean orangutan).
   5525..6271    -  CDS            Tet-On® 3G: modified rtTA protein that binds tightly to promoters containing the tet operator in the presence of doxycycline
   6336..7344    -  intron         chimeric intron: chimera between introns from chicken β-actin and rabbit β-globin
   7345..7620    -  promoter       chicken β-actin promoter: No description available
   7623..7988    -  enhancer       CMV enhancer: human cytomegalovirus immediate early enhancer
   8010..8388    +  promoter       TRE3G promoter: 3rd-generation Tet-responsive promoter that can be activated by binding of Tet-On® 3G
   8400..9473    +  CDS            NODAL: NODAL_HUMAN - Experimental evidence at protein level: Swiss-Prot protein existence level 1. Essential for mesoderm formation and axial patterning during embryonic development. From Homo sapiens (Human).
   9561..9635    +  CDS            small t antigen (fragment): SV40 (simian virus 40) small t antigen
   9637..9702    +  intron         small t intron: SV40 (simian virus 40) small t antigen intron
   9832..9852    +  CDS            SV40 NLS: nuclear localization signal of SV40 (simian virus 40) large T antigen
  10171..10254   +  CDS            large T antigen (fragment): large T antigen from SV40 (simian virus 40)
  10277..10398   +  polyA_signal   SV40 poly(A) signal: SV40 polyadenylation signal
  10412..10430   -  enhancer       CMV enhancer (fragment): human cytomegalovirus immediate early enhancer
  10436..10660   -  polyA_signal   bGH poly(A) signal: bovine growth hormone polyadenylation signal
  10698..11297   -  CDS            PuroR: puromycin N-acetyltransferase; pac from Streptomyces alboniger; confers resistance to puromycin
  11384..11409   -  misc_feature   SA: splice acceptor site
  11416..12219   -  misc_feature   HA-L: left homology arm from the adeno-associated virus integration site (AAVS1) within intron 1 of the human PPP1R12C gene
>Addgene plasmid #115639 | AAVS1-TRE3G-NODAL-matMYC | addgene full sequence | sequence record 232860 | Addgene Assembled Sequence
TCCCTTTAGTGAGGGTTAATTCTGAGCTTGGCGTAATCATGGTCATAGCTGTTTCCTGTGTGAAATTGTT
ATCCGCTCACAATTCCACACAACATACGAGCCGGAAGCATAAAGTGTAAAGCCTGGGGTGCCTAATGAGT
GAGCTAACTCACATTAATTGCGTTGCGCTCACTGCCCGCTTTCCAGTCGGGAAACCTGTCGTGCCAGCTG
CATTAATGAATCGGCCAACGCGCGGGGAGAGGCGGTTTGCGTATTGGGCGCTCTTCCGCTTCCTCGCTCA
CTGACTCGCTGCGCTCGGTCGTTCGGCTGCGGCGAGCGGTATCAGCTCACTCAAAGGCGGTAATACGGTT
ATCCACAGAATCAGGGGATAACGCAGGAAAGAACATGTGAGCAAAAGGCCAGCAAAAGGCCAGGAACCGT
AAAAAGGCCGCGTTGCTGGCGTTTTTCCATAGGCTCCGCCCCCCTGACGAGCATCACAAAAATCGACGCT
CAAGTCAGAGGTGGCGAAACCCGACAGGACTATAAAGATACCAGGCGTTTCCCCCTGGAAGCTCCCTCGT
GCGCTCTCCTGTTCCGACCCTGCCGCTTACCGGATACCTGTCCGCCTTTCTCCCTTCGGGAAGCGTGGCG
CTTTCTCATAGCTCACGCTGTAGGTATCTCAGTTCGGTGTAGGTCGTTCGCTCCAAGCTGGGCTGTGTGC
ACGAACCCCCCGTTCAGCCCGACCGCTGCGCCTTATCCGGTAACTATCGTCTTGAGTCCAACCCGGTAAG
ACACGACTTATCGCCACTGGCAGCAGCCACTGGTAACAGGATTAGCAGAGCGAGGTATGTAGGCGGTGCT
ACAGAGTTCTTGAAGTGGTGGCCTAACTACGGCTACACTAGAAGAACAGTATTTGGTATCTGCGCTCTGC
TGAAGCCAGTTACCTTCGGAAAAAGAGTTGGTAGCTCTTGATCCGGCAAACAAACCACCGCTGGTAGCGG
TGGTTTTTTTGTTTGCAAGCAGCAGATTACGCGCAGAAAAAAAGGATCTCAAGAAGATCCTTTGATCTTT
TCTACGGGGTCTGACGCTCAGTGGAACGAAAACTCACGTTAAGGGATTTTGGTCATGAGACAATAACCCT
GATAAATGCTTCAATAATATTGAAAAAGGAAGAGTATGAGTATTCAACATTTCCGTGTCGCCCTTATTCC
CTTTTTTGCGGCATTTTGCCTTCCTGTTTTTGCTCACCCAGAAACGCTGGTGAAAGTAAAAGATGCTGAA
GATCAGTTGGGTGCACGAGTGGGTTACATCGAACTGGATCTCAACAGCGGTAAGATCCTTGAGAGTTTTC
GCCCCGAAGAACGTTTTCCAATGATGAGCACTTTTAAAGTTCTGCTATGTGGCGCGGTATTATCCCGTAT
TGACGCCGGGCAAGAGCAACTCGGTCGCCGCATACACTATTCTCAGAATGACTTGGTTGAGTATTCACCA
GTCACAGAAAAGCATCTTACGGATGGCATGACAGTAAGAGAATTATGCAGTGCTGCCATAACCATGAGTG
ATAACACTGCGGCCAACTTACTTCTGACAACGATCGGAGGACCGAAGGAGCTAACCGCTTTTTTGCACAA
CATGGGGGATCATGTAACTCGCCTTGATCGTTGGGAACCGGAGCTGAATGAAGCCATACCAAACGACGAG
CGTGACACCACGATGCCTGTAGCAATGGCAACAACGTTGCGCAAACTATTAACTGGCGAACTACTTACTC
TAGCTTCCCGGCAACAATTAATAGACTGGATGGAGGCGGATAAAGTTGCAGGACCACTTCTGCGCTCGGC
CCTTCCGGCTGGCTGGTTTATTGCTGATAAATCTGGAGCCGGTGAGCGTGGGTCTCGCGGTATCATTGCA
GCACTGGGGCCAGATGGTAAGCCCTCCCGTATCGTAGTTATCTACACGACGGGGAGTCAGGCAACTATGG
ATGAACGAAATAGACAGATCGCTGAGATAGGTGCCTCACTGATTAAGCATTGGTAACTGTCAGACCAAGT
TTACTCATATATACTTTAGATTGATTTAAAACTTCATTTTTAATTTAAAAGGATCTAGGTGAAGATCCTT
TTTGATAATCTCATGAGCGGATACATATTTGAATGTATTTAGAAAAATAAACAAATAGGGGTTCCGCGCA
CATTTCCCCGAAAAGTGCCACCTGATGCGGTGTGAAATACCGCACAGATGCGTAAGGAGAAAATACCGCA
TCAGGAAATTGTAAGCGTTAATAATTCAGAAGAACTCGTCAAGAAGGCGATAGAAGGCGATGCGCTGCGA
ATCGGGAGCGGCGATACCGTAAAGCACGAGGAAGCGGTCAGCCCATTCGCCGCCAAGCTCTTCAGCAATA
TCACGGGTAGCCAACGCTATGTCCTGATAGCGGTCCGCCACACCCAGCCGGCCACAGTCGATGAATCCAG
AAAAGCGGCCATTTTCCACCATGATATTCGGCAAGCAGGCATCGCCATGCATGGGTCACGACGAGATCCT
CGCCGTCGGGCATGCTCGCCTTGAGCCTGGCGAACAGTTCGGCTGGCGCGAGCCCCTGATGCTCTTCGTC
CAGATCATCCTGATCGACAAGACCGGCTTCCATCCGAGTACGTGCTCGCTCGATGCGATGTTTCGCTTGG
TGGTCGAATGGGCAGGTAGCCGGATCAAGCGTATGCAGCCGCCGCATTGCATCAGCCATGATGGATACTT
TCTCGGCAGGAGCAAGGTGAGATGACAGGAGATCCTGCCCCGGCACTTCGCCCAATAGCAGCCAGTCCCT
TCCCGCTTCAGTGACAACGTCGAGCACAGCTGCGCAAGGAACGCCCGTCGTGGCCAGCCACGATAGCCGC
GCTGCCTCGTCTTGCAGTTCATTCAGGGCACCGGACAGGTCGGTCTTGACAAAAAGAACCGGGCGCCCCT
GCGCTGACAGCCGGAACACGGCGGCATCAGAGCAGCCGATTGTCTGTTGTGCCCAGTCATAGCCGAATAG
CCTCTCCACCCAAGCGGCCGGAGAACCTGCGTGCAATCCATCTTGTTCAATCATGCGAAACGATCCTCAT
CCTGTCTCTTGATCAGAGCTTGATCCCCTGCGCCATCAGATCCTTGGCGGCAAGAAAGCCATCCAGTTTA
CTTTGCAGGGCTTCCCAACCTTACCAGAGGGCGCCCCAGCTGGCAATTCCGGTTCGCTTGCTGTCCATAA
AACCGCCCAGTCTAGCTATCGCCATGTAAGCCCACTGCAAGCTACCTGCTTTCTCTTTGCGCTTGCGTTT
TCCCTTGTCCAGATAGCCCAGTAGCTGACATTCATCCGGGGTCAGCACCGTTTCTGCGGACTGGCTTTCT
ACGTGAAAAGGATCTAGGTGAAGATCCTTTTTGATAATCTCATGCCTGACATTTATATTCCCCAGAACAT
CAGGTTAATGGCGTTTTTGATGTCATTTTCGCGGTGGCTGAGATCAGCCACTTCTTCCCCGATAACGGAG
ACCGGCACACTGGCCATATCGGTGGTCATCATGCGCCAGCTTTCATCCCCGATATGCACCACCGGGTAAA
GTTCACGGGAGACTTTATCTGACAGCAGACGTGCACTGGCCAGGGGGATCACCATCCGTCGCCCCGGCGT
GTCAATAATATCACTCTGTACATCCACAAACAGACGATAACGGCTCTCTCTTTTATAGGTGTAAACCTTA
AACTGCCGTACGTATAGGCTGCGCAACTGTTGGGAAGGGCGATCGGTGCGGGCCTCTTCGCTATTACGCC
AGCTGGCGAAAGGGGGATGTGCTGCAAGGCGATTAAGTTGGGTAACGCCAGGGTTTTCCCAGTCACGACG
TTGTAAAACGACGGCCAGTGAATTGTAATACGACTCACTATAGGGCGAATTGAATTTAGCGGCCGCGAAT
TCGCCCTTAGAGCAGAGCCAGGAACCCCTGTAGGGAAGGGGCAGGAGAGCCAGGGGCATGAGATGGTGGA
CGAGGAAGGGGGACAGGGAAGCCTGAGCGCCTCTCCTGGGCTTGCCAAGGACTCAAACCCAGAAGCCCAG
AGCAGGGCCTTAGGGAAGCGGGACCCTGCTCTGGGCGGAGGAATATGTCCCAGATAGCACTGGGGACTCT
TTAAGGAAAGAAGGATGGAGAAAGAGAAAGGGAGTAGAGGCGGCCACGACCTGGTGAACACCTAGGACGC
ACCATTCTCACAAAGGGAGTTTTCCACACGGACACCCCCCTCCTCACCACAGCCCTGCCAGGACGGGGCT
GGCTACTGGCCTTATCTCACAGGTAAAACTGACGCACGGAGGAACAATATAAATTGGGGACTAGAAAGGT
GAAGAGCCAAAGTTAGAACTCAGGACCAACTTATTCTGATTTTGTTTTTCCAAACTGCTTCTCCTCTTGG
GAAGTGTAAGGAAGCTGCAGCACCAGGATCAGTGAAACGCACCAGACAGCCGCGTCAGAGCAGCTCAGGT
TCTGGGAGAGGGTAGCGCAGGGTGGCCACTGAGAACCGGGCAGGTCACGCATCCCCCCCTTCCCTCCCAC
CCCCTGCCAAGCTCTCCCTCCCAGGATCCTCTCTGGCTCCATCGTAAGCAAACCTTAGAGGTTCTGGCAA
GGAGAGAGATGGCTCCAGGAAATGGGGGTGTGTCACCAGATAAGGAATCTGCCTAACAGGAGGTGGGGGT
TAGACCCAATATCAGGAGACTAGGAAGGAGGAGGCCTAAGGATGGGGCTTTTCTGTCACCAATCCTGTCC
CTAGTAAAGCTTAGTACTGTCGATCCGCTGGCACGACAGGTTTCCCGACTGGAAAGCGGGCAGTGAGCGC
AACGCAATTAATGTGAGTTAGCTCACTCATTAGGCACCCCAGGCTTTACACTTTATGCTTCCGGCTCGTA
TGTTGTGTGGAATTGTGAGCGGATAACAATTTCACACAGGAAACAGCTATGACCATGATTACGCCAAGCT
TGGGCTGCAGGTCGAGGGATCTCCATAAGAGAAGAGGGACAGCTATGACTGGGAGTAGTCAGGAGAGGAG
GAAAAATCTGGCTAGTAAAACATGTAAGGAAAATTTTAGGGATGTTAAAGAAAAAAATAACACAAAACAA
AATATAAAAAAAATCTAACCTCAAGTCAAGGCTTTTCTATGGAATAAGGAATGGACAGCAGGGGGCTGTT
TCATATACTGATGACCTCTTTATAGCCAACCTTTGTTCATGGCAGCCAGCATATGGGCATATGTTGCCAA
ACTCTAAACCAAATACTCATTCTGATGTTTTAAATGATTTGCCCTCCCATATGTCCTTCCGAGTGAGAGA
CACAAAAAATTCCAACACACTATTGCAATGAAAATAAATTTCCTTTATTAGCCAGAAGTCAGATGCTCAA
GGGGCTTCATGATGTCCCCATAATTTTTGGCAGAGGGAAAAAGATCTCAGTGGTATTTGTGAGCCAGGGC
ATTGGCCACACCAGCCACCACCTTCTGATAGGCAGCCTGCACCTGAGGAGTGAATTCACGCGCCTTACCC
GGGGAGCATGTCAAGGTCAAAATCGTCAAGAGCGTCAGCAGGCAGCATATCAAGGTCAAAGTCGTCAAGG
GCATCGGCTGGGAGCATGTCTAAGTCAAAATCGTCAAGGGCGTCGGTCGGCCCGCCGCTTTCGCACTTTA
GCTGTTTCTCCAGGCCACATATGATTAGTTCCAGGCCGAAAAGGAAGGCAGGTTCGGCTCCCTGCCGGTC
GAACAGCTCAATTGCTTGTTTCAGAAGTGGGGGCATAGAATCGGTGGTAGGTGTCTCTCTTTCCTCTTTT
GCTACTTGATGCTCCTGTTCCTCCAATACGCAGCCCAGTGTAAAGTGGCCCACGGCGGACAGAGCGTACA
GTGCGTTCTCCAGGGAGAAGCCTTGCTGACACAGGAACGCGAGCTGATTTTCCAGGGTTTCGTACTGTTT
CTCTGTTGGGCGGGTGCCGAGATGCACTTTAGCCCCGTCGCGATGTGAGAGGAGAGCACAGCGGTATGAC
TTGGCGTTGTTCCGCAGAAAGTCTTGCCATGACTCGCCTTCCAGGGGGCAGGAGTGGGTATGATGCCTGT
CCAGCATCTCGATTGGCAGGGCATCGAGCAGGGCCCGCTTGTTCTTCACGTGCCAGTACAGGGTAGGCTG
CTCAACTCCCAGCTTTTGAGCGAGTTTCCTTGTCGTCAGGCCTTCGATACCGACTCCATTGAGTAATTCC
AGAGCAGAGTTTATGACTTTGCTCTTGTCCAGTCTAGACATGGTGCTCGACGAATTCTTTGCCAAAATGA
TGAGACAGCACAATAACCAGCACGTTGCCCAGGAGCTGTAGGAAAAAGAAGAAGGCATGAACATGGTTAG
CAGAGGCTCTAGAGCCGCCGGTCACACGCCAGAAGCCGAACCCCGCCCTGCCCCGTCCCCCCCGAAGGCA
GCCGTCCCCCTGCGGCAGCCCCGAGGCTGGAGATGGAGAAGGGGACGGCGGCGCGGCGACGCACGAAGGC
CCTCCCCGCCCATTTCCTTCCTGCCGGCGCCGCACCGCTTCGCCCGCGCCCGCTAGAGGGGGTGCGGCGG
CGCCTCCCAGATTTCGGCTCCGCCAGATTTGGGACAAAGGAAGTCCCTGCGCCCTCTCGCACGATTACCA
TAAAAGGCAATGGCTGCGGCTCGCCGCGCCTCGACAGCCGCCGGCGCTCCGGGGCCGCCGCGCCCCTCCC
CCGAGCCCTCCCCGGCCCGAGGCGGCCCCGCCCCGCCCGGCACCCCCACCTGCCGCCACCCCCCGCCCGG
CACGGCGAGCCCCGCGCCACGCCCCGCACGGAGCCCCGCACCCGAAGCCGGGCCGTGCTCAGCAACTCGG
GGAGGGGGGTGCAGGGGGGGGTTACAGCCCGACCGCCGCGCCCACACCCCCTGCTCACCCCCCCACGCAC
ACACCCCGCACGCAGCCTTTGTTCCCCTCGCAGCCCCCCCGCACCGCGGGGCACCGCCCCCGGCCGCGCT
CCCCTCGCGCACACGCGGAGCGCACAAAGCCCCGCGCCGCGCCCGCAGCGCTCACAGCCGCCGGGCAGCG
CGGGCCGCACGCGGCGCTCCCCACGCACACACACACGCACGCACCCCCCGAGCCGCTCCCCCCCGCACAA
AGGGCCCTCCCGGAGCCCTTTAAGGCTTTCACGCAGCCACAGAAAAGAAACGAGCCGTCATTAAACCAAG
CGCTAATTACAGCCCGGAGGAGAAGGGCCGTCCCGCCCGCTCACCTGTGGGAGTAACGCGGTCAGTCAGA
GCCGGGGCGGGCGGCGCGAGGCGGCGCGGAGCGGGGCACGGGGCGAAGGCAACGCAGCGACTCCCGCCCG
CCGCGCGCTTCGCTTTTTATAGGGCCGCCGCCGCCGCCGCCTCGCCATAAAAGGAAACTTTCGGAGCGCG
CCGCTCTGATTGGCTGCCGCCGCACCTCTCCGCCTCGCCCCGCCCCGCCCCTCGCCCCGCCCCGCCCCGC
CTGGCGCGCGCCCCCCCCCCCCCCGCCCCCATCGCTGCACAAAATAATTAAAAAATAAATAAATACAAAA
TTGGGGGTGGGGAGGGGGGGGAGATGGGGAGAGTGAAGCAGAACGTGGGGCTCACCTCGACCCATGGTAA
TAGCGATGACTAATACGTAGATGTACTGCCAAGTAGGAAAGTCCCATAAGGTCATGTACTGGGCATAATG
CCAGGCGGGCCATTTACCGTCATTGACGTCAATAGGGGGCGTACTTGGCATATGATACACTTGATGTACT
GCCAAGTGGGCAGTTTACCGTAAATAGTCCACCCATTGACGTCAATGGAAAGTCCCTATTGGCGTTACTA
TGGGAACATACGTCATTATTGACGTCAATGGGCGGGGGTCGTTGGGCGGTCAGCCAGGCGGGCCATTTAC
CGTAAGTTATGTAACGCGGAACTCCATATATGGGCTATGAACTAATGACCCCGTAATTGATTACTATTAA
TAACTAGTTTTCGTCTTCAAGAATTCCTCGAGTTTACTCCCTATCAGTGATAGAGAACGTATGAAGAGTT
TACTCCCTATCAGTGATAGAGAACGTATGCAGACTTTACTCCCTATCAGTGATAGAGAACGTATAAGGAG
TTTACTCCCTATCAGTGATAGAGAACGTATGACCAGTTTACTCCCTATCAGTGATAGAGAACGTATCTAC
AGTTTACTCCCTATCAGTGATAGAGAACGTATATCCAGTTTACTCCCTATCAGTGATAGAGAACGTATAA
GCTTTAGGCGTGTACGGTGGGCGCCTATAAAAGCAGAGCTCGTTTAGTGAACCGTCAGATCGCCTGGAGC
AATTCCACAACACTTTTGTCTTATACCAACTTTCCGTACCACTTCCTACCCTCGTAAAGTCGACCCACCA
TGCACGCCCACTGCCTGCCCTTCCTTCTGCACGCCTGGTGGGCCCTACTCCAGGCGGGTGCTGCGACGGT
GGCCACTGCGCTCCTGCGTACGCGGGGGCAGCCCTCGTCGCCATCCCCTCTGGCGTACATGCTGAGCCTC
TACCGCGACCCGCTGCCGAGGGCAGACATCATCCGCAGCCTACAGGCAGAAGATGTGGCAGTGGATGGGC
AGAACTGGACGTTTGCTTTTGACTTCTCCTTCCTGAGCCAACAAGAGGATCTGGCATGGGCTGAGCTCCG
GCTGCAGCTGTCCAGCCCTGTGGACCTCCCCACTGAGGGCTCACTTGCCATTGAGATTTTCCACCAGCCA
AAGCCCGACACAGAGCAGGCTTCAGACAGCTGCTTAGAGCGGTTTCAGATGGACCTATTCACTGTCACTT
TGTCCCAGGTCACCTTTTCCTTGGGCAGCATGGTTTTGGAGGTGACCAGGCCTCTCTCCAAGTGGCTGAA
GCACCCTGGGGCCCTGGAGAAGCAGATGTCCAGGGTAGCTGGAGAGTGCTGGCCGCGGCCCCCCACACCG
CCTGCCACCAATGTGCTCCTTATGCTCTACTCCAACCTCTCGCAGGAGCAGAGGCAGCTGGGTGGGTCCA
CCTTGCTGTGGGAAGCCGAGAGCTCCTGGCGGGCCCAGGAGGGACAGCTGTCCTGGGAGTGGGGCAAGAG
GCACCGGCGACATGAGCAGAAACTCATCTCAGAAGAGGATCTGCATCACTTGCCAGACAGAAGTCAACTG
TGTCGGAAGGTCAAGTTCCAGGTGGACTTCAACCTGATCGGATGGGGCTCCTGGATCATCTACCCCAAGC
AGTACAACGCCTATCGCTGTGAGGGCGAGTGTCCTAATCCTGTTGGGGAGGAGTTTCATCCGACCAACCA
TGCATACATCCAGAGTCTGCTGAAACGTTACCAGCCCCACCGAGTCCCTTCCACTTGTTGTGCCCCAGTG
AAGACCAAGCCGCTGAGCATGCTGTATGTGGATAATGGCAGAGTGCTCCTAGATCACCATAAAGACATGA
TCGTGGAAGAATGTGGGTGCCTCTGAACGCGTCATATGGCTAGCCTGCAGGGATCCAATGTAACTGTATT
CAGCGATGACGAAATTCTTAGCTATTGTAATACTCTAGAGGATCTTTGTGAAGGAACCTTACTTCTGTGG
TGTGACATAATTGGACAAACTACCTACAGAGATTTAAAGCTCTAAGGTAAATATAAAATTTTTAAGTGTA
TAATGTGTTAAACTACTGATTCTAATTGTTTGTGTATTTTAGATTCCAACCTATGGAACTGATGAATGGG
AGCAGTGGTGGAATGCCTTTAATGAGGAAAACCTGTTTTGCTCAGAAGAAATGCCATCTAGTGATGATGA
GGCTACTGCTGACTCTCAACATTCTACTCCTCCAAAAAAGAAGAGAAAGGTAGAAGACCCCAAGGACTTT
CCTTCAGAATTGCTAAGTTTTTTGAGTCATGCTGTGTTTAGTAATAGAACTCTTGCTTGCTTTGCTATTT
ACACCACAAAGGAAAAAGCTGCACTGCTATACAAGAAAATTATGGAAAAATATTCTGTAACCTTTATAAG
TAGGCATAACAGTTATAATCATAACATACTGTTTTTTCTTACTCCACACAGGCATAGAGTGTCTGCTATT
AATAACTATGCTCAAAAATTGTGTACCTTTAGCTTTTTAATTTGTAAAGGGGTTAATAAGGAATATTTGA
TGTATAGTGCCTTGACTAGAGATCATAATCAGCCATACCACATTTGTAGAGGTTTTACTTGCTTTAAAAA
ACCTCCCACACCTCCCCCTGAACCTGAAACATAAAATGAATGCAATTGTTGTTGTTAACTTGTTTATTGC
AGCTTATAATGGTTACAAATAAAGCAATAGCATCACAAATTTCACAAATAAAGCATTTTTTTCACTGCAT
TCTAGTTGTGGTTTGTCCAAACTCATCAATGTATCTTATCATGTCTGCGGCCTAGTCAATAATCAATGTC
GAGACCCATAGAGCCCACCGCATCCCCAGCATGCCTGCTATTGTCTTCCCAATCCTCCCCCTTGCTGTCC
TGCCCCACCCCACCCCCCAGAATAGAATGACACCTACTCAGACAATGCGATGCAATTTCCTCATTTTATT
AGGAAAGGACAGTGGGAGTGGCACCTTCCAGGGTCAAGGAAGGCACGGGGGAGGGGCAAACAACAGATGG
CTGGCAACTAGAAGGCACAGTCGAGGCTGATCAGCGGGTTTAAACGGGCCCTCTAGATCAGGCACCGGGC
TTGCGGGTCATGCACCAGGTGCGCGGTCCTTCGGGCACCTCGACGTCGGCGGTGACGGTGAAGCCGAGCC
GCTCGTAGAAGGGGAGGTTGCGGGGCGCGGAGGTCTCCAGGAAGGCGGGCACCCCGGCGCGCTCGGCCGC
CTCCACTCCGGGGAGCACGACGGCGCTGCCCAGACCCTTGCCCTGGTGGTCGGGCGAGACGCCGACGGTG
GCCAGGAACCACGCGGGCTCCTTGGGCCGGTGCGGCGCCAGGAGGCCTTCCATCTGTTGCTGCGCGGCCA
GCCGGGAACCGCTCAACTCGGCCATGCGCGGGCCGATCTCGGCGAACACCGCCCCCGCTTCGACGCTCTC
CGGCGTGGTCCAGACCGCCACCGCGGCGCCGTCGTCCGCGACCCACACCTTGCCGATGTCGAGCCCGACG
CGCGTGAGGAAGAGTTCTTGCAGCTCGGTGACCCGCTCGATGTGGCGGTCCGGATCGACGGTGTGGCGCG
TGGCGGGGTAGTCGGCGAACGCGGCGGCGAGGGTGCGTACGGCCCTGGGGACGTCGTCGCGGGTGGCGAG
GCGCACCGTGGGCTTGTACTCGGTCATCTCGAGCCTAGGGCCGGGATTCTCCTCCACGTCACCGCATGTT
AGAAGACTTCCTCTGCCCTCTCCGCTGCCAGATCTCTCGAGGCCCTGTGGGAGGAAGAGAAGAGGTCAGA
AGCTTGCCCCACTGTGGGGTGGAGGGGACAGATAAAAGTACCCAGAACCAGAGCCACATTAACCGGCCCT
GGGAATATAAGGTGGTCCCAGCTCGGGGACACAGGATCCCTGGAGGCAGCAAACATGCTGTCCTGAAGTG
GACATAGGGGCCCGGGTTGGAGGAAGAAGACTAGCTGAGCTCTCGGACCCCTGGAAGATGCCATGACAGG
GGGCTGGAAGAGCTAGCACAGACTAGAGAGGTAAGGGGGGTAGGGGAGCTGCCCAAATGAAAGGAGTGAG
AGGTGACCCGAATCCACAGGAGAACGGGGTGTCCAGGCAAAGAAAGCAAGAGGATGGAGAGGTGGCTAAA
GCCAGGGAGACGGGGTACTTTGGGGTTGTCCAGAAAAACGGTGATGATGCAGGCCTACAAGAAGGGGAGG
CGGGACGCAAGGGAGACATCCGTCGGAGAAGGCCATCCTAAGAAACGAGAGATGGCACAGGCCCCAGAAG
GAGAAGGAAAAGGGAACCCAGCGAGTGAAGACGGCATGGGGTTGGGTGAGGGAGGAGAGATGCCCGGAGA
GGACCCAGACACGGGGAGGATCCGCTCAGAGGACATCACGTGGTGCAGCGCCGAGAAGGAAGTGCTCCGG
AAAGAGCATCCTTGGGCAGCAACACAGCAGAGAGCAAGGGGAAGAGGGAGTGGAGGAAGACGGAACCTGA
AGGAGGCGGCAGGGAAGGATCTGGGCCAGCCGTAGAGGTGACCCAGGCCACAAGCTGCAGACAGAAAGCG
GCACAGGCCCAGGGGAGAGAATGCTGGTCAGAGAAAGCAAAGGGCGAATTCGTTTAAACCTGCAGGACTA
GCTAG
